Addgene plasmid #39395: TAL2037
Depositing lab: Keith Joung. Depositing organization: Massachusetts General Hospital. Publication: FLASH assembly of TALENs for high-throughput genome editing. Reyon D, Tsai SQ, Khayter C, Foden JA, Sander JD, Joung JK. Nat Biotechnol. 2012 Apr 8. doi: 10.1038/nbt.2170. PubMed 22484455.
Backbone
  Vector backbone: JDS71
  Backbone manufacturer: Joung lab (Addgene Plasmid # 32287)
  Backbone size w/o insert (bp): 6447
  Vector type: Mammalian Expression ; T7
Growth in bacteria
  Bacterial resistance: Ampicillin, 100 μg/mL
  Growth temperature: 37°C
  Growth strain: XL1 Blue
  Copy number: High Copy
Gene/Insert
  Gene/Insert name: eGFP-TALEN-19-Right
  Species: H. sapiens (human)
  Insert size (bp): 1232
  Promoter: CMV
  Tag / fusion protein: 3X Flag (N terminal on backbone); WT FOKI (C terminal on backbone)
  Cloning method: Restriction Enzyme; 5′ cloning site BsmBI (destroyed during cloning); 3′ cloning site BsmBI (destroyed during cloning)
  Sequencing primers: 5′ CMV-F
Terms and licenses: Academic/Nonprofit Terms; Industry Terms: Not Available to Industry
Depositor comments: Target binding site: TTGCCGTAGGTGGC To reduce the chance of recombination in this plasmid, do not grow in liquid culture for more than 12-14 hours. It is strongly recommended that users perform a diagnostic digest to verify this plasmid prior to use. For example, a double digest of the plasmid with BamHI and KpnI should result in two bands at 1.9kb and 5.8kb
How to cite: TAL2037 was a gift from Keith Joung (Addgene plasmid # 39395 ; http://n2t.net/addgene:39395 ; RRID:Addgene_39395)
