[The description below was written by a language model from this plasmid's Addgene catalogue record.]
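Description:
TAL2037 is a mammalian expression plasmid encoding one half of a TALEN pair, the "right" monomer of eGFP-TALEN-19, built on the JDS71 TALEN backbone (about 6.4 kb without insert). It is maintained in E. coli as a high-copy plasmid under ampicillin selection. The vector type is listed as mammalian expression with T7, which suggests that a T7 promoter is also available for in vitro transcription of the coding region, although no feature table is provided to confirm the layout, the origin of replication or the polyadenylation signal.

The insert, roughly 1.2 kb, is an array of TAL effector repeats produced by FLASH assembly and cloned into the backbone through BsmBI sites that were destroyed in the process. BsmBI is a type IIS enzyme, so this gives a seamless in-frame junction with the backbone-encoded parts. The backbone supplies an N-terminal 3X Flag tag for detection and a C-terminal wild-type FokI nuclease domain, and a CMV promoter drives expression of the whole fusion. The repeat array is designed to recognise a 14-nucleotide site, which the construct name indicates lies in the eGFP coding sequence, even though the species field lists human. Because FokI cleaves only as a dimer, this plasmid is meant to be co-delivered with the matching left-hand TALEN so that the two monomers bind flanking half-sites and create a double-strand break in the spacer between them. Such eGFP-directed pairs are typically used to measure nuclease activity through disruption of an eGFP reporter in cultured cells. The depositor notes that the repetitive TAL array is prone to recombination and recommends verifying plasmid integrity by diagnostic digest before use.
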