>Addgene plasmid #39395 | TAL2037 | depositor partial sequence | sequence record 49697 | TAL2037 sequence 1232 bps
GAACCTGACCCCAGACCAGGTAGTCGCAATCGCGTCAAACGGAGGGGGAAAGCAAGCCCTGGAAACCGTG
CAAAGGTTGTTGCCGGTCCTTTGTCAAGACCACGGCCTTACACCGGAGCAAGTCGTGGCCATTGCAAATA
ATAACGGTGGCAAACAGGCTCTTGAGACGGTTCAGAGACTTCTCCCAGTTCTCTGTCAAGCCCACGGGCT
GACTCCCGATCAAGTTGTAGCGATTGCGTCGCATGACGGAGGGAAACAAGCATTGGAGACTGTCCAACGG
CTCCTTCCCGTGTTGTGTCAAGCCCACGGTTTGACGCCTGCACAAGTGGTCGCCATCGCCAGCCATGATG
GCGGTAAGCAGGCGCTGGAAACAGTACAGCGCCTGCTGCCTGTACTGTGCCAGGATCATGGACTGACCCC
AGACCAGGTAGTCGCAATCGCGAACAATAATGGGGGAAAGCAAGCCCTGGAAACCGTGCAAAGGTTGTTG
CCGGTCCTTTGTCAAGACCACGGCCTTACACCGGAGCAAGTCGTGGCCATTGCAAGCAATGGGGGTGGCA
AACAGGCTCTTGAGACGGTTCAGAGACTTCTCCCAGTTCTCTGTCAAGCCCACGGGCTGACTCCCGATCA
AGTTGTAGCGATTGCGTCGAACATTGGAGGGAAACAAGCATTGGAGACTGTCCAACGGCTCCTTCCCGTG
TTGTGTCAAGCCCACGGTTTGACGCCTGCACAAGTGGTCGCCATCGCCAACAACAACGGCGGTAAGCAGG
CGCTGGAAACAGTACAGCGCCTGCTGCCTGTACTGTGCCAGGATCATGGACTGACCCCAGACCAGGTAGT
CGCAATCGCGAACAATAATGGGGGAAAGCAAGCCCTGGAAACCGTGCAAAGGTTGTTGCCGGTCCTTTGT
CAAGACCACGGCCTTACACCGGAGCAAGTCGTGGCCATTGCAAGCAATGGGGGTGGCAAACAGGCTCTTG
AGACGGTTCAGAGACTTCTCCCAGTTCTCTGTCAAGCCCACGGGCTGACTCCCGATCAAGTTGTAGCGAT
TGCGAATAACAATGGAGGGAAACAAGCATTGGAGACTGTCCAACGGCTCCTTCCCGTGTTGTGTCAAGCC
CACGGTTTGACGCCTGCACAAGTGGTCGCCATCGCCAACAACAACGGCGGTAAGCAGGCGCTGGAAACAG
TACAGCGCCTGCTGCCTGTACTGTGCCAGGATCATGGACTGA
