>Addgene plasmid #39395 | TAL2037 | addgene partial sequence | sequence record 52652 | JDS-TALEN-F 5'-TAGGGGTCGGTAAACAGTGG-3'
TGTGGCGGGTGAGCTTAGGGGGCCTCCGCTCCAGCTCGACACCGGGCAGCTGCTGAAGATCGCGAAGAGA
GGGGGAGTAACAGCGGTAGAGGCAGTGCACGCCTGGCGCAATGCGCTCACCGGGGCCCCCTTGAACCTGA
CCCCAGACCAGGTAGTCGCAATCGCGTCAAACGGAGGGGGAAAGCAAGCCCTGGAAACCGTGCAAAGGTT
GTTGCCGGTCCTTTGTCAAGACCACGGCCTTACACCGGAGCAAGTCGTGGCCATTGCAAATAATAACGGT
GGCAAACAGGCTCTTGAGACGGTTCAGAGACTTCTCCCAGTTCTCTGTCAAGCCCACGGGCTGACTCCCG
ATCAAGTTGTAGCGATTGCGTCGCATGACGGAGGGAAACAAGCATTGGAGACTGTCCAACGGCTCCTTCC
CGTGTTGTGTCAAGCCCACGGTTTGACGCCTGCACAAGTGGTCGCCATCGCCAGCCATGATGGCGGTAAG
CAGGCGCTGGAAACAGTACAGCGCCTGCTGCCTGTACTGTGCCAGGATCATGGACTGACCCCAGACCAGG
TAGTCGCAATCGCGAACAATAATGGGGGAAAGCAAGCCCTGGAAACCGTGCAAAGGTTGTTGCCGGTCCT
TTGTCAAGACCACGGCCTTACACCGGAGCAAGTCGTGGCCATTGCAAGCAATGGGGGTGGCAAACAGGCT
CTTGAGACGGTTCAGAGACTTCTCCCAGTTCTCTGTCAAGCCCACGGGCTGACTCCCGATCAAGTTGTAG
CGATTGCGTCGAACATTGGAGGGAAACAAGCATTGGAGACTGTCCAACGGCTCCTTCCCGTGTTGTGTCA
AGCCCACGGTTTGACGCCTGCACAAGTGGTCGCCATCGCCAACAACAACGGCGGTAAGCAGGCGCTGGAA
ACAGTACAGCGCCTGCTGCCTGTACTGTGCCAGGATCATGGACTGACCCC
